>Addgene plasmid #185745 | pWS3868 | addgene full sequence | sequence record 365700 | Addgene NGS Result
GCGGCCGCCCCTGAATTCGCATCTAGACGTCTCTATGAGTTCACTGCCGTATAGGCAGTGAGACCGAAAG
TGAAACGTGATTTCATGCGTCATTTTGAACATTTTGTAAATCTTATTTAATAATGTGTGCGGCAATTCAC
ATTTAATTTATGAATGTTTTCTTAACATCGCGGCAACTCAAGAAACGGCAGGTTCGGATCTTAGCTACTA
GAGAAAGAGGAGAAATACTAGATGCGTAAAGGCGAAGAGCTGTTCACTGGTGTCGTCCCTATTCTGGTGG
AACTGGATGGTGATGTCAACGGTCATAAGTTTTCCGTGCGTGGCGAGGGTGAAGGTGACGCAACTAATGG
TAAACTGACGCTGAAGTTCATCTGTACTACTGGTAAACTGCCGGTTCCTTGGCCGACTCTGGTAACGACG
CTGACTTATGGTGTTCAGTGCTTTGCTCGTTATCCGGACCATATGAAGCAGCATGACTTCTTCAAGTCCG
CCATGCCGGAAGGCTATGTGCAGGAACGCACGATTTCCTTTAAGGATGACGGCACGTACAAAACGCGTGC
GGAAGTGAAATTTGAAGGCGATACCCTGGTAAACCGCATTGAGCTGAAAGGCATTGACTTTAAAGAGGAC
GGCAATATCCTGGGCCATAAGCTGGAATACAATTTTAACAGCCACAATGTTTACATCACCGCCGATAAAC
AAAAAAATGGCATTAAAGCGAATTTTAAAATTCGCCACAACGTGGAGGATGGCAGCGTGCAGCTGGCTGA
TCACTACCAGCAAAACACTCCAATCGGTGATGGTCCTGTTCTGCTGCCAGACAATCACTATCTGAGCACG
CAAAGCGTTCTGTCTAAAGATCCGAACGAGAAACGCGATCATATGGTTCTGCTGGAGTTCGTAACCGCAG
CGGGCATCACGCATGGTATGGATGAACTGTACAAATGACCAGGCATCAAATAAAACGAAAGGCTCAGTCG
AAAGACTGGGCCTTTCGTTTTATCTGTTGTTTGTCGGTGAACGCTCTCTACTAGAGTCACACTGGCTCAC
CTTCGGGTGGGCCTTTCTGCGTTTATAGGTCTCATCCCCGTCAGTGACGGAGAACCAAGAGACGACTAGT
GCACTGCAGTACAGCGGCCGCGATTATCAAAAAGGATCTTCACCTAGATCCTTTTAAATTAAAAATGAAG
TTTTAAATCAATCTAAAGTATATATGAGTAAACTTGGTCTGACAGTTACCAATGCTTAATCAGTGAGGCA
CCTATCTCAGCGATCTGTCTATTTCGTTCATCCATAGTTGCCTGACTCCCCGTCGTGTAGATAACTACGA
TACGGGAGGGCTTACCATCTGGCCCCAGTGCTGCAATGATACCGCGGGACCCACGCTCACCGGCTCCAGA
TTTATCAGCAATAAACCAGCCAGCCGGAAGGGCCGAGCGCAGAAGTGGTCCTGCAACTTTATCCGCCTCC
ATCCAGTCTATTAATTGTTGCCGGGAAGCTAGAGTAAGTAGTTCGCCAGTTAATAGTTTGCGCAACGTTG
TTGCCATTGCTACAGGCATCGTGGTGTCACGCTCGTCGTTTGGTATGGCTTCATTCAGCTCCGGTTCCCA
ACGATCAAGGCGAGTTACATGATCCCCCATGTTGTGCAAAAAAGCGGTTAGCTCCTTCGGTCCTCCGATC
GTTGTCAGAAGTAAGTTGGCCGCAGTGTTATCACTCATGGTTATGGCAGCACTGCATAATTCTCTTACTG
TCATGCCATCCGTAAGATGCTTTTCTGTGACTGGTGAGTACTCAACCAAGTCATTCTGAGAATAGTGTAT
GCGGCGACCGAGTTGCTCTTGCCCGGCGTCAATACGGGATAATACCGCGCCACATAGCAGAACTTTAAAA
GTGCTCATCATTGGAAAACGTTCTTCGGGGCGAAAACTCTCAAGGATCTTACCGCTGTTGAGATCCAGTT
CGATGTAACCCACTCGTGCACCCAACTGATCTTCAGCATCTTTTACTTTCACCAGCGTTTCTGGGTGAGC
AAAAACAGGAAGGCAAAATGCCGCAAAAAAGGGAATAAGGGCGACACGGAAATGTTGAATACTCATACTC
TTCCTTTTTCAATATTATTGAAGCATTTATCAGGGTTATTGTCTCATGAGCGGATACATATTTGAATGTA
TTTAGAAAAATAAACAAATAGGGGTTCCGCGCACATTTCCCCGAAAAGTGCCACCTGTCATGACCAAAAT
CCCTTAACGTGAGTTTTCGTTCCACTGAGCGTCAGACCCCGTAGAAAAGATCAAAGGATCTTCTTGAGAT
CCTTTTTTTCTGCGCGTAATCTGCTGCTTGCAAACAAAAAAACCACCGCTACCAGCGGTGGTTTGTTTGC
CGGATCAAGAGCTACCAACTCTTTTTCCGAAGGTAACTGGCTTCAGCAGAGCGCAGATACCAAATACTGT
TCTTCTAGTGTAGCCGTAGTTAGGCCACCACTTCAAGAACTCTGTAGCACCGCCTACATACCTCGCTCTG
CTAATCCTGTTACCAGTGGCTGCTGCCAGTGGCGATAAGTCGTGTCTTACCGGGTTGGACTCAAGACGAT
AGTTACCGGATAAGGCGCAGCGGTCGGGCTGAACGGGGGGTTCGTGCACACAGCCCAGCTTGGAGCGAAC
GACCTACACCGAACTGAGATACCTACAGCGTGAGCTATGAGAAAGCGCCACGCTTCCCGAAGGGAGAAAG
GCGGACAGGTATCCGGTAAGCGGCAGGGTCGGAACAGGAGAGCGCACGAGGGAGCTTCCAGGGGGAAACG
CCTGGTATCTTTATAGTCCTGTCGGGTTTCGCCACCTCTGACTTGAGCGTCGATTTTTGTGATGCTCGTC
AGGGGGGCGGAGCCTATGGAAAAACGCCAGCAACGCGGCCTTTTTACGGTTCCTGGCCTTTTGCTGGCCT
TTTGCTCACATGTTCTTTCCTGCGTTATCCCCTGATTCTGTGGATAACCGT
Features (pLannotate 1.2.2; 6 found; start..end, strand, type, name):
    232..945     +  CDS            superfolder GFP: GFP variant that folds robustly even when fused to poorly folded proteins (Pédelacq et al., 2006)
    957..1028    +  terminator     rrnB T1 terminator: transcription terminator T1 from the E. coli rrnB gene
   1044..1071    +  terminator     T7Te terminator: phage T7 early transcription terminator
   1236..2096    -  CDS            AmpR: β-lactamase; bla; confers resistance to ampicillin, carbenicillin, and related antibiotics
   2097..2201    -  promoter       AmpR promoter: bla
   2304..2892    +  rep_origin     ori: high-copy-number ColE1/pMB1/pBR322/pUC origin of replication
