[The description below was written by a language model from this plasmid's Addgene catalogue record and pLannotate feature annotations shown in this document.]
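Description:
pWS3868 is a small, high-copy E. coli plasmid that serves as an empty backbone, described in the catalogue as "sub-array backbone 4/4", meaning the fourth of a set of four sub-array vectors. It comes from a toolkit for building and inducibly expressing large guide RNA arrays for multiplexed CRISPR activation/interference work. Although it is catalogued as a yeast expression vector, the annotated sequence (about 3 kb) contains no yeast origin of replication, yeast selectable marker or yeast promoter. It therefore appears to function as a bacterial cloning intermediate rather than a plasmid maintained in yeast. Propagation relies on a ColE1/pUC-type origin, and selection relies on the β-lactamase gene (AmpR), driven by its native bla promoter, which confers ampicillin resistance.

The only other annotated content is a superfolder GFP coding sequence followed by two bacterial transcription terminators, rrnB T1 and the phage T7 early terminator (T7Te). No promoter for the GFP was detected by the annotation, and the record does not state what drives it. In modular assembly backbones of this kind, such a bacterial GFP cassette usually acts as a dropout marker. It is replaced when the intended parts are inserted, so correct clones can be recognised as non-fluorescent colonies. That role is an inference here, because the record neither states it nor annotates the flanking cloning sites. The record also does not specify which gRNA units or positions this fourth backbone is meant to receive, or how the four sub-arrays are subsequently joined into a full array.
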