Addgene plasmid #185745: pWS3868
Purpose: (Empty Backbone) Sub-array backbone 4/4
Depositing lab: Rodrigo Ledesma-Amaro. Depositing organization: Imperial College London. Publication: Inducible expression of large gRNA arrays for multiplexed CRISPRai applications. Shaw WM, Studena L, Roy K, Hapeta P, McCarty NS, Graham AE, Ellis T, Ledesma-Amaro R. Nat Commun. 2022 Aug 25;13(1):4984. doi: 10.1038/s41467-022-32603-7. PubMed 36008396.
Backbone
  Vector backbone: ColE1
  Backbone size (bp): 1961
  Vector type: Yeast Expression
Growth in bacteria
  Bacterial resistance: Ampicillin, 100 μg/mL
  Growth temperature: 37°C
  Growth strain: DH5alpha
  Copy number: High Copy
Terms and licenses: Academic/Nonprofit Terms; Industry Terms: Not Available to Industry
How to cite: pWS3868 was a gift from Rodrigo Ledesma-Amaro (Addgene plasmid # 185745 ; http://n2t.net/addgene:185745 ; RRID:Addgene_185745)
